Addgene plasmid #201527: pEJS2191_Nme2-evoFERNY-nt
Purpose: Mammalian expression of N-terminally fused Nme2-evoFERNY-nt
Depositing lab: Erik Sontheimer. Depositing organization: University of Massachusetts, Worcester. Publication: Domain-inlaid Nme2Cas9 adenine base editors with improved activity and targeting scope. Bamidele N, Zhang H, Dong X, Cheng H, Gaston N, Feinzig H, Cao H, Kelly K, Watts JK, Xie J, Gao G, Sontheimer EJ. Nat Commun. 2024 Feb 17;15(1):1458. doi: 10.1038/s41467-024-45763-5. PubMed 38368418.
Backbone
  Vector backbone: pBT280
  Total vector size (bp): 7626
  Vector type: Mammalian Expression
Growth in bacteria
  Bacterial resistance: Ampicillin, 100 μg/mL
  Growth temperature: 37°C
  Growth strain: DH5alpha
  Copy number: Unknown
Gene/Insert
  Gene/Insert name: Nme2-evoFERNY-nt
  Insert size (bp): 4227
  Promoter: CMV
  Cloning method: Gibson Cloning
  Sequencing primers: 5′ T7; 3′ M13 Reverse
Terms and licenses: Academic/Nonprofit Terms; Industry Terms: Not Available to Industry
Depositor comments: Please visit https://doi.org/10.1101/2023.04.14.536905 for bioRxiv preprint.
How to cite: pEJS2191_Nme2-evoFERNY-nt was a gift from Erik Sontheimer (Addgene plasmid # 201527 ; http://n2t.net/addgene:201527 ; RRID:Addgene_201527)
