[The description below was written by a language model from this plasmid's Addgene catalogue record and pLannotate feature annotations shown in this document.]
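Description:
pEJS2191_Nme2-evoFERNY-nt is a 7,626 bp mammalian expression plasmid built on the pBT280 backbone that encodes a cytosine base editor based on Nme2Cas9, the compact type II-C Cas9 from Neisseria meningitidis. It is propagated in E. coli through a high-copy ColE1/pUC-type origin and selected with ampicillin via the β-lactamase gene and its native promoter. Remnants of lac regulatory elements (lac promoter, operator, CAP site and a lacI fragment), a partial pBluescript polylinker and a bom fragment are backbone carry-overs with no role in the mammalian payload.

The roughly 4.2 kb insert, assembled by Gibson cloning, is driven by the CMV immediate-early enhancer and promoter and terminated by the bovine growth hormone polyadenylation signal. A T7 promoter sits just upstream of the coding region, serving as a sequencing primer site and potentially allowing in vitro transcription. The open reading frame begins with a cytidine deaminase domain, detected by the annotation software as an APOBEC1-like fragment, which corresponds to the evolved evoFERNY deaminase named in the record. This is followed by the Nme2Cas9 coding sequence and then a uracil DNA glycosylase inhibitor (UGI) from phage PBS2, which blocks excision of the uracil intermediate and so favours C-to-T outcomes. The "nt" suffix denotes the conventional N-terminal placement of the deaminase, in contrast to the domain-inlaid architectures explored in the associated study. The record does not annotate nuclear localization signals, linkers or the Cas9 nickase status, and no guide RNA cassette is present, so a guide must be supplied separately. The plasmid is intended for transient expression of this base editor in mammalian cells.
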