Features (pLannotate 1.2.2; 17 found; start..end, strand, type, name):
    365..568     +  promoter       CMV promoter: human cytomegalovirus (CMV) immediate early promoter
    610..628     +  promoter       T7 promoter: promoter for bacteriophage T7 RNA polymerase
    636..1184    +  CDS            APOBEC1 (fragment): ABEC1_MONDO - Experimental evidence at protein level: Swiss-Prot protein existence level 1. Catalytic component of the apolipoprotein B mRNA editing enzyme complex which is responsible for the postranscriptional editing of a CAA codon for Gln to a UAA codon for stop in the APOB mRNA. May also play a role in the epigenetic regulation of gene expression by participating in DNA demethylation. From Monodelphis domestica (Gray short-tailed opossum).
   1281..4523    +  CDS            cas9: CAS9_NEIMA - Experimental evidence at protein level: Swiss-Prot protein existence level 1. CRISPR (clustered regularly interspaced short palindromic repeat) is an adaptive immune system that provides protection against mobile genetic elements (viruses, transposable elements and conjugative plasmids). CRISPR clusters contain spacers, sequences complementary to antecedent mobile elements, and target invading nucleic acids. CRISPR clusters are transcribed and processed into CRISPR RNA (crRNA). In type II CRISPR systems correct processing of pre-crRNA requires a trans- encoded small RNA (tracrRNA)
   4554..4802    +  CDS            UGI: UNGI_BPPB2 - Experimental evidence at protein level: Swiss-Prot protein existence level 1. This protein binds specifically and reversibly to the host uracil-DNA glycosylase, preventing removal of uracil residues from PBS2 DNA by the host uracil-excision repair system. From Bacillus phage PBS2 (Bacteriophage PBS2).
   4920..5144    +  polyA_signal   bGH poly(A) signal: bovine growth hormone polyadenylation signal
   5148..5169    +  promoter       SV40 promoter (fragment): SV40 enhancer and early promoter
   5174..5190    +  misc_feature   MCS (fragment): pBluescript multiple cloning site
   5239..5255    -  protein_bind   lac operator: The lac repressor binds to the lac operator to inhibit transcription in E. coli. This inhibition can be relieved by adding lactose or isopropyl-β-D-thiogalactopyranoside (IPTG). lac repressor encoded by lacI
   5263..5293    -  promoter       lac promoter: promoter for the E. coli lac operon
   5308..5329    -  protein_bind   CAP binding site: CAP binding activates transcription in the presence of cAMP. E. coli catabolite activator protein
   5342..5434    -  CDS            lacI (fragment): lac repressor; lacI; The lac repressor binds to the lac operator to inhibit transcription in E. coli. This inhibition can be relieved by adding lactose or isopropyl-β-D-thiogalactopyranoside (IPTG).
   5617..6205    -  rep_origin     ori: high-copy-number ColE1/pMB1/pBR322/pUC origin of replication
   6376..7236    -  CDS            AmpR: β-lactamase; bla; confers resistance to ampicillin, carbenicillin, and related antibiotics
   7237..7341    -  promoter       AmpR promoter: bla
   7412..7456    -  misc_feature   bom (fragment): basis of mobility region from pBR322
   7611..364     +  enhancer       CMV enhancer (across the origin): human cytomegalovirus immediate early enhancer
>Addgene plasmid #201527 | pEJS2191_Nme2-evoFERNY-nt | addgene full sequence | sequence record 394828 | Addgene NGS Result
TAGTTATTAATAGTAATCAATTACGGGGTCATTAGTTCATAGCCCATATATGGAGTTCCGCGTTACATAA
CTTACGGTAAATGGCCCGCCTGGCTGACCGCCCAACGACCCCCGCCCATTGACGTCAATAATGACGTATG
TTCCCATAGTAACGCCAATAGGGACTTTCCATTGACGTCAATGGGTGGAGTATTTACGGTAAACTGCCCA
CTTGGCAGTACATCAAGTGTATCATATGCCAAGTACGCCCCCTATTGACGTCAATGACGGTAAATGGCCC
GCCTGGCATTATGCCCAGTACATGACCTTATGGGACTTTCCTACTTGGCAGTACATCTACGTATTAGTCA
TCGCTATTACCATGGTGATGCGGTTTTGGCAGTACATCAATGGGCGTGGATAGCGGTTTGACTCACGGGG
ATTTCCAAGTCTCCACCCCATTGACGTCAATGGGAGTTTGTTTTGGCACCAAAATCAACGGGACTTTCCA
AAATGTCGTAACAACTCCGCCCCATTGACGCAAATGGGCGGTAGGCGTGTACGGTGGGAGGTCTATATAA
GCAGAGCTGGTTTAGTGAACCGTCAGATCCGCTAGAGATCCGCGGCCGCTAATACGACTCACTATAGGGA
GAGCCGCCACCATGAAACGGACAGCCGACGGAAGCGAGTTCGAGTCACCAAAGAAGAAGCGGAAAGTCAG
TTTTGAGAGGAACTACGACCCCCGGGAGCTGAGAAAGGAGACATACCTGCTGTATGAGATCAAGTGGGGC
AAGTCCGGCAAGCTGTGGAGGCACTGGTGCCAGAACAATCGCACACAGCACGCCGAGGTGTACTTCCTGG
AGAACATCTTTAATGCCCGGAGATTCAATCCATCTACCCACTGTAGCATCACATGGTATCTGAGCTGGTC
CCCCTGCGCCGAGTGTTCTCAGAAGATCGTGGATTTCCTGAAGGAGCACCCTAACGTGAATCTGGAGATC
TATGTGGCCCGGCTGTACTATCCAGAGAACGAGAGGAATAGGCAGGGCCTGCGGGATCTGGTGAATTCCG
GCGTGACCATCAGAATCATGGACCTGCCAGATTACAACTATTGCTGGAAGACCTTCGTGAGCGATCAGGG
AGGCGACGAGGATTACTGGCCAGGACACTTCGCCCCTTGGATCAAGCAGTATAGCCTGAAGCTGTCTGGC
GGATCTAGCGGAGGATCCTCTGGCAGCGAGACACCAGGAACAAGCGAGTCAGCAACACCAGAGAGCAGTG
GCGGCAGCAGCGGCGGCAGCGCCGCCTTCAAGCCTAACCCAATCAATTACATCCTGGGACTGGCCATCGG
AATCGCATCCGTGGGATGGGCTATGGTGGAGATCGACGAGGAGGAGAATCCTATCCGGCTGATCGATCTG
GGCGTGAGAGTGTTTGAGAGGGCCGAGGTGCCAAAGACCGGCGATTCTCTGGCTATGGCCCGGAGACTGG
CACGGAGCGTGAGGCGCCTGACACGGAGAAGGGCACACAGGCTGCTGAGGGCACGCCGGCTGCTGAAGAG
AGAGGGCGTGCTGCAGGCAGCAGACTTCGATGAGAATGGCCTGATCAAGAGCCTGCCAAACACCCCCTGG
CAGCTGAGAGCAGCCGCCCTGGACAGGAAGCTGACACCACTGGAGTGGTCTGCCGTGCTGCTGCACCTGA
TCAAGCACCGCGGCTACCTGAGCCAGCGGAAGAACGAGGGAGAGACAGCAGACAAGGAGCTGGGCGCCCT
GCTGAAGGGAGTGGCCAACAATGCCCACGCCCTGCAGACCGGCGATTTCAGGACACCTGCCGAGCTGGCC
CTGAATAAGTTTGAGAAGGAGTCCGGCCACATCAGAAACCAGAGGGGCGACTATAGCCACACCTTCTCCC
GCAAGGATCTGCAGGCCGAGCTGATCCTGCTGTTCGAGAAGCAGAAGGAGTTTGGCAATCCACACGTGAG
CGGAGGCCTGAAGGAGGGAATCGAGACCCTGCTGATGACACAGAGGCCTGCCCTGTCCGGCGACGCAGTG
CAGAAGATGCTGGGACACTGCACCTTCGAGCCTGCAGAGCCAAAGGCCGCCAAGAACACCTACACAGCCG
AGCGGTTTATCTGGCTGACAAAGCTGAACAATCTGAGAATCCTGGAGCAGGGATCCGAGAGGCCACTGAC
CGACACAGAGAGGGCCACCCTGATGGATGAGCCTTACCGGAAGTCTAAGCTGACATATGCCCAGGCCAGA
AAGCTGCTGGGCCTGGAGGACACCGCCTTCTTTAAGGGCCTGAGATACGGCAAGGATAATGCCGAGGCCT
CCACACTGATGGAGATGAAGGCCTATCACGCCATCTCTCGCGCCCTGGAGAAGGAGGGCCTGAAGGACAA
GAAGTCCCCCCTGAACCTGAGCTCCGAGCTGCAGGATGAGATCGGCACCGCCTTCTCTCTGTTTAAGACC
GACGAGGATATCACAGGCCGCCTGAAGGACAGGGTGCAGCCTGAGATCCTGGAGGCCCTGCTGAAGCACA
TCTCTTTCGATAAGTTTGTGCAGATCAGCCTGAAGGCCCTGAGAAGGATCGTGCCACTGATGGAGCAGGG
CAAGCGGTACGACGAGGCCTGCGCCGAGATCTACGGCGATCACTATGGCAAGAAGAACACAGAGGAGAAG
ATCTATCTGCCCCCTATCCCTGCCGACGAGATCAGAAATCCTGTGGTGCTGAGGGCCCTGTCCCAGGCAA
GAAAAGTGATCAACGGAGTGGTGCGCCGGTACGGATCTCCAGCCCGGATCCACATCGAGACCGCCAGAGA
AGTGGGCAAGAGCTTCAAGGACCGGAAGGAGATCGAGAAGAGACAGGAGGAGAATCGCAAGGATCGGGAG
AAGGCCGCCGCCAAGTTTAGGGAGTACTTCCCTAACTTTGTGGGCGAGCCAAAGTCTAAGGACATCCTGA
AGCTGCGCCTGTACGAGCAGCAGCACGGCAAGTGTCTGTATAGCGGCAAGGAGATCAATCTGGTGCGGCT
GAACGAGAAGGGCTATGTGGAGATCGATCACGCCCTGCCTTTCTCCAGAACCTGGGACGATTCTTTTAAC
AATAAGGTGCTGGTGCTGGGCAGCGAGAACCAGAATAAGGGCAATCAGACACCATACGAGTATTTCAATG
GCAAGGACAACTCCAGGGAGTGGCAGGAGTTCAAGGCCCGCGTGGAGACCTCTAGATTTCCCAGGAGCAA
GAAGCAGCGGATCCTGCTGCAGAAGTTCGACGAGGATGGCTTTAAGGAGTGCAACCTGAATGACACCAGA
TACGTGAACCGGTTCCTGTGCCAGTTTGTGGCCGATCACATCCTGCTGACCGGCAAGGGCAAGAGAAGGG
TGTTCGCCTCTAATGGCCAGATCACAAACCTGCTGAGGGGATTTTGGGGACTGAGGAAGGTGCGGGCAGA
GAATGACAGACACCACGCACTGGATGCAGTGGTGGTGGCATGCAGCACCGTGGCAATGCAGCAGAAGATC
ACAAGATTCGTGAGGTATAAGGAGATGAACGCCTTTGACGGCAAGACCATCGATAAGGAGACAGGCAAGG
TGCTGCACCAGAAGACCCACTTCCCCCAGCCTTGGGAGTTCTTTGCCCAGGAAGTGATGATCCGGGTGTT
CGGCAAGCCAGACGGCAAGCCTGAGTTTGAGGAGGCCGATACCCCAGAGAAGCTGAGGACACTGCTGGCA
GAGAAGCTGTCTAGCAGGCCAGAGGCAGTGCACGAGTACGTGACCCCACTGTTCGTGTCCAGGGCACCCA
ATCGGAAGATGTCTGGCGCCCACAAGGACACACTGAGAAGCGCCAAGAGGTTTGTGAAGCACAACGAGAA
GATCTCCGTGAAGAGAGTGTGGCTGACCGAGATCAAGCTGGCCGATCTGGAGAACATGGTGAATTACAAG
AACGGCAGGGAGATCGAGCTGTATGAGGCCCTGAAGGCAAGGCTGGAGGCCTACGGAGGAAATGCCAAGC
AGGCCTTCGACCCAAAGGATAACCCCTTTTATAAGAAGGGAGGACAGCTGGTGAAGGCCGTGCGGGTGGA
GAAGACCCAGGAGAGCGGCGTGCTGCTGAATAAGAAGAACGCCTACACAATCGCCGACAATGGCGATATG
GTGAGAGTGGACGTGTTCTGTAAGGTGGATAAGAAGGGCAAGAATCAGTACTTTATCGTGCCTATCTATG
CCTGGCAGGTGGCCGAGAACATCCTGCCAGACATCGATTGCAAGGGCTACAGAATCGACGATAGCTATAC
ATTCTGTTTTTCCCTGCACAAGTATGACCTGATCGCCTTCCAGAAGGATGAGAAGTCCAAGGTGGAGTTT
GCCTACTATATCAATTGCGACTCCTCTAACGGCAGGTTCTACCTGGCCTGGCACGATAAGGGCAGCAAGG
AGCAGCAGTTTCGCATCTCCACCCAGAATCTGGTGCTGATCCAGAAGTATCAGGTGAACGAGCTGGGCAA
GGAGATCAGGCCATGTCGGCTGAAGAAGCGCCCACCCGTGCGGAGCGGAGGATCCGGAGGATCTGGAGGC
AGCACCAACCTGTCTGACATCATCGAGAAGGAGACAGGCAAGCAGCTGGTCATCCAGGAGAGCATCCTGA
TGCTGCCCGAAGAAGTCGAAGAAGTGATCGGAAACAAGCCTGAGAGCGATATCCTGGTCCATACCGCCTA
CGACGAGAGTACCGACGAAAATGTGATGCTGCTGACATCCGACGCCCCAGAGTATAAGCCCTGGGCTCTG
GTCATCCAGGATTCCAACGGAGAGAACAAAATCAAAATGCTGTCTGGCGGCTCAAAAAGAACCGCCGACG
GCAGCGAATTCGAGCCCAAGAAGAAGAGGAAAGTCTAACCGGTCATCATCACCATCACCATTGAGTTTAA
ACCCGCTGATCAGCCTCGACTGTGCCTTCTAGTTGCCAGCCATCTGTTGTTTGCCCCTCCCCCGTGCCTT
CCTTGACCCTGGAAGGTGCCACTCCCACTGTCCTTTCCTAATAAAATGAGGAAATTGCATCGCATTGTCT
GAGTAGGTGTCATTCTATTCTGGGGGGTGGGGTGGGGCAGGACAGCAAGGGGGAGGATTGGGAAGACAAT
AGCAGGCATGCTGGGGATGCGGTGGGCTCTATGGCTTCTGAGGCGGAAAGAACCAGCTGGGGCTCGATAC
CGTCGACCTCTAGCTAGAGCTTGGCGTAATCATGGTCATAGCTGTTTCCTGTGTGAAATTGTTATCCGCT
CACAATTCCACACAACATACGAGCCGGAAGCATAAAGTGTAAAGCCTAGGGTGCCTAATGAGTGAGCTAA
CTCACATTAATTGCGTTGCGCTCACTGCCCGCTTTCCAGTCGGGAAACCTGTCGTGCCAGCTGCATTAAT
GAATCGGCCAACGCGCGGGGAGAGGCGGTTTGCGTATTGGGCGCACTTCCGCTTCCTCGCTCACTGACTC
GCTGCGCTCGGTCGTTCGGCTGCGGCGAGCGGTATCAGCTCACTCAAAGGCGGTAATACGGTTATCCACA
GAATCAGGGGATAACGCAGGAAAGAACATGTGAGCAAAAGGCCAGCAAAAGGCCAGGAACCGTAAAAAGG
CCGCGTTGCTGGCGTTTTTCCATAGGCTCCGCCCCCCTGACGAGCATCACAAAAATCGACGCTCAAGTCA
GAGGTGGCGAAACCCGACAGGACTATAAAGATACCAGGCGTTTCCCCCTGGAAGCTCCCTCGTGCGCTCT
CCTGTTCCGACCCTGCCGCTTACCGGATACCTGTCCGCCTTTCTCCCTTCGGGAAGCGTGGCGCTTTCTC
ATAGCTCACGCTGTAGGTATCTCAGTTCGGTGTAGGTCGTTCGCTCCAAGCTGGGCTGTGTGCACGAACC
CCCCGTTCAGCCCGACCGCTGCGCCTTATCCGGTAACTATCGTCTTGAGTCCAACCCGGTAAGACACGAC
TTATCGCCACTGGCAGCAGCCACTGGTAACAGGATTAGCAGAGCGAGGTATGTAGGCGGTGCTACAGAGT
TCTTGAAGTGGTGGCCTAACTACGGCTACACTAGAAGAACAGTATTTGGTATCTGCGCTCTGCTGAAGCC
AGTTACCTTCGGAAAAAGAGTTGGTAGCTCTTGATCCGGCAAACAAACCACCGCTGGTAGCGGTGGTTTT
TTTGTTTGCAAGCAGCAGATTACGCGCAGAAAAAAAGGATCTCAAGAAGATCCTTTGATCTTTTCTACGG
GGTCTGACACTCAGTGGAACGAAAACTCACGTTAAGGGATTTTGGTCATGAGATTATCAAAAAGGATCTT
CACCTAGATCCTTTTAAATTAAAAATGAAGTTTTAAATCAATCTAAAGTATATATGAGTAAACTTGGTCT
GACAGTTACCAATGCTTAATCAGTGAGGCACCTATCTCAGCGATCTGTCTATTTCGTTCATCCATAGTTG
CCTGACTCCCCGTCGTGTAGATAACTACGATACGGGAGGGCTTACCATCTGGCCCCAGTGCTGCAATGAT
ACCGCGGGACCCACGCTCACCGGCTCCAGATTTATCAGCAATAAACCAGCCAGCCGGAAGGGCCGAGCGC
AGAAGTGGTCCTGCAACTTTATCCGCCTCCATCCAGTCTATTAATTGTTGCCGGGAAGCTAGAGTAAGTA
GTTCGCCAGTTAATAGTTTGCGCAACGTTGTTGCCATTGCTACAGGCATCGTGGTGTCACGCTCGTCGTT
TGGTATGGCTTCATTCAGCTCCGGTTCCCAACGATCAAGGCGAGTTACATGATCCCCCATGTTGTGCAAA
AAAGCGGTTAGCTCCTTCGGTCCTCCGATCGTTGTCAGAAGTAAGTTGGCCGCAGTGTTATCACTCATGG
TTATGGCAGCACTGCATAATTCTCTTACTGTCATGCCATCCGTAAGATGCTTTTCTGTGACTGGTGAGTA
CTCAACCAAGTCATTCTGAGAATAGTGTATGCGGCGACCGAGTTGCTCTTGCCCGGCGTCAATACGGGAT
AATACCGCGCCACATAGCAGAACTTTAAAAGTGCTCATCATTGGAAAACGTTCTTCGGGGCGAAAACTCT
CAAGGATCTTACCGCTGTTGAGATCCAGTTCGATGTAACCCACTCGTGCACCCAACTGATCTTCAGCATC
TTTTACTTTCACCAGCGTTTCTGGGTGAGCAAAAACAGGAAGGCAAAATGCCGCAGAAAAGGGAATAAGG
GCGACACGGAAATGTTGAATACTCATACTCTTCCTTTTTCAATATTATTGAAGCATTTATCAGGGTTATT
GTCTCATGAGCGGATACATATTTGAATGTATTTAGAAAAATAAACAAATAGGGGTTCCGCGCACATTTCC
CCGAAAAGTGCCACCTGACGTCGACGGATCGGGAGATCGATCTCCCGATCCCCTAGGGTCGACTCTCAGT
ACAATCTGCTCTGATGCCGCATAGTTAAGCCAGTATCTGCTCCCTGCTTGTGTGTTGGAGGTCGCTGAGT
AGTGCGCGAGCAAAATTTAAGCTACAACAAGGCAAGGCTTGACCGACAATTGCATGAAGAATCTGCTTAG
GGTTAGGCGTTTTGCGCTGCTTCGCGATGTACGGGCCAGATATACGCGTTGACATTGATTATTGAC
